Addgene plasmid #58534: p006kanGFP
Purpose: GFP from jellyfish Aquorea sp. under T5 promoter with lac operators; kanamycin resistant.
Depositing lab: Jaroslaw Bryk. Depositing organization: University of Reading. Publication: UNIGEMS: plasmids and parts to facilitate teaching on assembly, gene expression control and logic in E. coli. Siddall A, Williams AA, Sanders J, Denton JA, Madden D, Schollar J, Bryk J. bioRxiv 2021.06.20.449138 10.1101/2021.06.20.449138.
Backbone
  Vector backbone: pJ401
  Backbone manufacturer: DNA2.0
  Backbone size w/o insert (bp): 3976
  Total vector size (bp): 4696
  Vector type: Bacterial Expression
Growth in bacteria
  Bacterial resistance: Kanamycin, 50 μg/mL
  Growth temperature: 37°C
  Growth strain: DH10B
  Copy number: High Copy
Gene/Insert
  Gene/Insert name: Green fluorescent protein (alt name: GFP)
  Species: Aquorea victoria
  Insert size (bp): 717
  Promoter: T5 between two lac operators
  Cloning method: Ligation Independent Cloning
  Sequencing primers: 5′ CTCGAAAATAATAAAGGGAAAATCAGT; 3′ CTCAGAAGTGAAACGCCGTA
Resource information
  A portion of this plasmid was derived from a plasmid made by: DNA2.0, GFP comes from another plasmid pET EDNA GFP
Terms and licenses: Academic/Nonprofit Terms; Industry Terms: Not Available to Industry
Depositor comments: Alternative name: p006-kan-GFP-T5lac Please visit https://www.biorxiv.org/content/10.1101/2021.06.20.449138v1 for bioRxiv preprint.
How to cite: p006kanGFP was a gift from Jaroslaw Bryk (Addgene plasmid # 58534 ; http://n2t.net/addgene:58534 ; RRID:Addgene_58534)
