[The description below was written by a language model from this plasmid's Addgene catalogue record and pLannotate feature annotations shown in this document.]
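Description:
p006kanGFP (also called p006-kan-GFP-T5lac) is a high-copy bacterial expression plasmid built on the commercial pJ401 backbone and designed for inducible production of green fluorescent protein in E. coli. It replicates from a ColE1/pUC-type origin and is selected with kanamycin through an aph(3')-Ia aminoglycoside phosphotransferase gene, which the annotation places downstream of a fragment of the bla (AmpR) promoter. The catalogue lists a total size of 4696 bp, while the annotated depositor sequence is 4646 nt; the record does not explain this small difference.

The payload is the roughly 717 bp Aequorea victoria GFP coding sequence, taken from another GFP plasmid and inserted by ligation-independent cloning. According to the catalogue it is driven by a phage T5 promoter flanked by lac operators. The feature table does not annotate the T5 promoter itself, but it does show lac operator sites clustered just upstream of GFP, including a symmetric operator optimised for tight repressor binding. The plasmid carries its own lacI gene with its promoter, so Lac repressor is supplied in cis and keeps transcription off until lactose or IPTG relieves repression. Because T5 promoters are read by the host RNA polymerase, no T7 polymerase strain should be needed. Fragments of the rrnB T1 and T2 terminators and a 5S rRNA segment flank the expression cassette, serving to terminate transcription and insulate it from neighbouring units.

The plasmid belongs to a collection of teaching plasmids and parts for demonstrating DNA assembly, gene expression control and genetic logic in E. coli, where it provides a simple visual readout of inducible expression.
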