Features (pLannotate 1.2.2; 14 found; start..end, strand, type, name):
    476..1064    +  rep_origin     ori: high-copy-number ColE1/pMB1/pBR322/pUC origin of replication
   1289..1306    +  terminator     rrnB T2 terminator (fragment): transcription terminator T2 from the E. coli rrnB gene
   1331..1350    -  CDS            lacZα (fragment): LacZα fragment of β-galactosidase; lacZ fragment
   1807..1823    +  protein_bind   lac operator: The lac repressor binds to the lac operator to inhibit transcription in E. coli. This inhibition can be relieved by adding lactose or isopropyl-β-D-thiogalactopyranoside (IPTG). lac repressor encoded by lacI
   1868..1884    +  protein_bind   lac operator: The lac repressor binds to the lac operator to inhibit transcription in E. coli. This inhibition can be relieved by adding lactose or isopropyl-β-D-thiogalactopyranoside (IPTG). lac repressor encoded by lacI
   1898..1917    +  protein_bind   lac operator (symmetric): The lac repressor binds to the lac operator to inhibit transcription in E. coli. This inhibition can be relieved by adding lactose or isopropyl-β-D-thiogalactopyranoside (IPTG). The symmetric lac operator was optimized for tight binding of lac repressor. lac repressor encoded by lacI
   1972..2687    +  CDS            GFP (fragment): Aequoria victoria green fluorescent protein
   2721..2761    -  terminator     rrnB T1 terminator (fragment): transcription terminator T1 from the E. coli rrnB gene
   2763..2878    -  ncRNA          5S rRNA: Accession: RF00001 - 5S ribosomal RNA
   2909..2933    +  CDS            KanR (fragment): aminoglycoside phosphotransferase; aph(3')-Ia; confers resistance to kanamycin in bacteria or G418 (Geneticin®) in eukaryotes
   2963..3059    +  promoter       AmpR promoter (fragment): bla
   3062..3871    +  CDS            KanR: aminoglycoside phosphotransferase; aph(3')-Ia; confers resistance to kanamycin in bacteria or G418 (Geneticin®) in eukaryotes
   3880..3953    +  promoter       lacI promoter (fragment): lacI
   3954..387     +  CDS            lacI (across the origin): LACI_ECOLI - Experimental evidence at protein level: Swiss-Prot protein existence level 1. Repressor of the lactose operon. Binds allolactose as an inducer. From Escherichia coli (strain K12).
>Addgene plasmid #58534 | p006kanGFP | depositor full sequence | sequence record 90573 | p006kanGFP sequence 4646 bps
ATGCTGAATGAGGGCATCGTTCCCACTGCGATGCTGGTTGCCAACGATCAGATGGCGCTGGGCGCAATGC
GCGCCATTACCGAGTCCGGGCTGCGCGTTGGTGCGGATATCTCGGTAGTGGGATACGACGATACCGAAGA
TAGCTCATGTTATATCCCGCCGTTAACCACCATCAAACAGGATTTTCGCCTGCTGGGGCAAACCAGCGTG
GACCGCTTGCTGCAACTCTCTCAGGGCCAGGCGGTGAAGGGCAATCAGCTGTTGCCAGTCTCACTGGTGA
AAAGAAAAACCACCCTGGCGCCCAATACGCAAACCGCCTCTCCCCGCGCGTTGGCCGATTCATTAATGCA
GCTGGCACGACAGGTTTCCCGACTGGAAAGCGGGCAGTGACTCATGACCAAAATCCCTTAACGTGAGTTA
CGCGCGCGTCGTTCCACTGAGCGTCAGACCCCGTAGAAAAGATCAAAGGATCTTCTTGAGATCCTTTTTT
TCTGCGCGTAATCTGCTGCTTGCAAACAAAAAAACCACCGCTACCAGCGGTGGTTTGTTTGCCGGATCAA
GAGCTACCAACTCTTTTTCCGAAGGTAACTGGCTTCAGCAGAGCGCAGATACCAAATACTGTTCTTCTAG
TGTAGCCGTAGTTAGCCCACCACTTCAAGAACTCTGTAGCACCGCCTACATACCTCGCTCTGCTAATCCT
GTTACCAGTGGCTGCTGCCAGTGGCGATAAGTCGTGTCTTACCGGGTTGGACTCAAGACGATAGTTACCG
GATAAGGCGCAGCGGTCGGGCTGAACGGGGGGTTCGTGCACACAGCCCAGCTTGGAGCGAACGACCTACA
CCGAACTGAGATACCTACAGCGTGAGCTATGAGAAAGCGCCACGCTTCCCGAAGGGAGAAAGGCGGACAG
GTATCCGGTAAGCGGCAGGGTCGGAACAGGAGAGCGCACGAGGGAGCTTCCAGGGGGAAACGCCTGGTAT
CTTTATAGTCCTGTCGGGTTTCGCCACCTCTGACTTGAGCGTCGATTTTTGTGATGCTCGTCAGGGGGGC
GGAGCCTATGGAAAAACGCCAGCAACGCGGCCTTTTTACGGTTCCTGGCCTTTTGCTGGCCTTTTGCTCA
CATGTTCTTTCCTGCGTTATCCCCTGATTCTGTGGATAACCGTATTACCGCCTTTGAGTGAGCTGATACC
GCTCGCCGCAGCCGAACGACCGAGCGCAGCGAGTCAGTGAGCGAGGAAGCGGAAGGCGAGAGTAGGGAAC
TGCCAGGCATCAAACTAAGCAGAAGGCCCCTGACGGATGGCCTTTTTGCGTTTCTACAAACTCTTTCTGT
GTTGTAAAACGACGGCCAGTCTTAAGCTCGGGCCCCCTGGGCGGTTCTGATAACGAGTAATCGTTAATCC
GCAAATAACGTAAAAACCCGCTTCGGCGGGTTTTTTTATGGGGGGAGTTTAGGGAAAGAGCATTTGTCAG
AATATTTAAGGGCGCCTGTCACTTTGCTTGATATATGAGAATTATTTAACCTTATAAATGAGAAAAAAGC
AACGCACTTTAAATAAGATACGTTGCTTTTTCGATTGATGAACACCTATAATTAAACTATTCATCTATTA
TTTATGATTTTTTGTATATACAATATTTCTAGTTTGTTAAAGAGAATTAAGAAAATAAATCTCGAAAATA
ATAAAGGGAAAATCAGTTTTTGATATCAAAATTATACATGTCAACGATAATACAAAATATAATACAAACT
ATAAGATGTTATCAGTATTTATTATGCATTTAGAATAAATTTTGTGTCGCCCTTAATTGTGAGCGGATAA
CAATTACGAGCTTCATGCACAGTGAAATCATGAAAAATTTATTTGCTTTGTGAGCGGATAACAATTATAA
TATGTGGAATTGTGAGCGCTCACAATTCCACAACGGTTTCCCTCTAGAAATAATTTTGTTTAACTTTTAA
GGAGGTAAAAAATGAGTAAAGGAGAAGAACTTTTCACTAGAGTTGTCCCAATTCTTGTTGAATTAGACGG
TGATGTTAATGGGCACAAATTTTCTGTCAGTGGAGAGGGAGAAGGTGATGCAACATACGGAAAACTTACC
CTTAAATTTATTTGCACTACTGGAAAACTACCAGTTCCGTGGCCAACACTTGTCACTACTCTCTCTTATG
GTGTTCAATGCTTTTCGAGATACCCAGATCACATGAAACGGCATGACTTTTTCAAGAGTGCCATGCCCGA
GGGTTATGTACAGGAAAGAACTATATTTTTCAAAGATGACGGGAACTACAAGACACGTGCTGAAGTCAAG
TTTGAAGGTGATACCCTTGTTAATAGAATCGAGTTAAAAGGTGTTGATTTTAAAGAAGATGGAAACATTC
TTGGACACAAATTGGAATACAACTATAACTCACACAATGTATACATCATGGCAGACAAACAAAAGAATGG
AATCAAAGCTAACTTCAAAGTTAGACACAACATTGAAGATGGAAGCGTTCAACTGGCAGACCATTATCAA
CAAAATACTCCAATTGGCGATGGCCCTGTCCTTTTACCAGACAACCATTACCTGTCCACACAATCTGCCC
TTTCGAAAGATCCCAACGAAAAGAGAGACCACATGGTCCTTCTTGAGTTTGTAACAGCTGCTGGGATTAC
ACATGGCATGGATGAACTATACAAATAACCCCAAGGGCGACACCCCCTAATTAGCCCGGGCGAAAGGCCC
AGTCTTTCGACTGAGCCTTTCGTTTTATTTGATGCCTGGCAGTTCCCTACTCTCGCATGGGGAGTCCCCA
CACTACCATCGGCGCTACGGCGTTTCACTTCTGAGTTCGGCATGGGGTCAGGTGGGACCACCGCGCTACT
GCCGCCAGGCAAACAAGGGGTGTTATGAGCCATATTCAGGTATAAATGGGCTCGCGATAATGTTCAGAAT
TGGTTAATTGGTTGTAACACTGACCCCTATTTGTTTATTTTTCTAAATACATTCAAATATGTATCCGCTC
ATGAGACAATAACCCTGATAAATGCTTCAATAATATTGAAAAAGGAAGAATATGAGCCATATTCAACGGG
AAACGTCGAGGCCGCGATTAAATTCCAACATGGATGCTGATTTATATGGGTATAAATGGGCTCGCGATAA
TGTCGGGCAATCAGGTGCGACAATCTATCGCTTGTATGGGAAGCCCGATGCGCCAGAGTTGTTTCTGAAA
CATGGCAAAGGTAGCGTTGCCAATGATGTTACAGATGAGATGGTCAGACTAAACTGGCTGACGGAATTTA
TGCCACTTCCGACCATCAAGCATTTTATCCGTACTCCTGATGATGCATGGTTACTCACCACTGCGATCCC
CGGAAAAACAGCGTTCCAGGTATTAGAAGAATATCCTGATTCAGGTGAAAATATTGTTGATGCGCTGGCA
GTGTTCCTGCGCCGGTTGCACTCGATTCCTGTTTGTAATTGTCCTTTTAACAGCGATCGCGTATTTCGCC
TCGCTCAGGCGCAATCACGAATGAATAACGGTTTGGTTGATGCGAGTGATTTTGATGACGAGCGTAATGG
CTGGCCTGTTGAACAAGTCTGGAAAGAAATGCATAAACTTTTGCCATTCTCACCGGATTCAGTCGTCACT
CATGGTGATTTCTCACTTGATAACCTTATTTTTGACGAGGGGAAATTAATAGGTTGTATTGATGTTGGAC
GAGTCGGAATCGCAGACCGATACCAGGATCTTGCCATCCTATGGAACTGCCTCGGTGAGTTTTCTCCTTC
ATTACAGAAACGGCTTTTTCAAAAATATGGTATTGATAATCCTGATATGAATAAATTGCAGTTTCATTTG
ATGCTCGATGAGTTTTTCTAAGCGGCGCGCCATCGAATGGCGCAAAACCTTTCGCGGTATGGCATGATAG
CGCCCGGAAGAGAGTCAATTCAGGGTGGTGAATATGAAACCAGTAACGTTATACGATGTCGCAGAGTATG
CCGGTGTCTCTTATCAGACCGTTTCCCGCGTGGTGAACCAGGCCAGCCACGTTTCTGCGAAAACGCGGGA
AAAAGTGGAAGCGGCGATGGCGGAGCTGAATTACATTCCCAACCGCGTGGCACAACAACTGGCGGGCAAA
CAGTCGTTGCTGATTGGCGTTGCCACCTCCAGTCTGGCCCTGCACGCGCCGTCGCAAATTGTCGCGGCGA
TTAAATCTCGCGCCGATCAACTGGGTGCCAGCGTGGTGGTGTCGATGGTAGAACGAAGCGGCGTCGAAGC
CTGTAAAGCGGCGGTGCACAATCTTCTCGCGCAACGCGTCAGTGGGCTGATCATTAACTATCCGCTGGAT
GACCAGGATGCCATTGCTGTGGAAGCTGCCTGCACTAATGTTCCGGCGTTATTTCTTGATGTCTCTGACC
AGACACCCATCAACAGTATTATTTTCTCCCATGAGGACGGTACGCGACTGGGCGTGGAGCATCTGGTCGC
ATTGGGTCACCAGCAAATCGCGCTGTTAGCGGGCCCATTAAGTTCTGTCTCGGCGCGTCTGCGTCTGGCT
GGCTGGCATAAATATCTCACTCGCAATCAAATTCAGCCGATAGCGGAACGGGAAGGCGACTGGAGTGCCA
TGTCCGGTTTTCAACAAACCATGCAA
