>Addgene plasmid #58534 | p006kanGFP | addgene partial sequence | sequence record 97891 | GFP-F 5'-GGTCCTTCTTGAGTTTGTAAC-3'
GGATGAACTATACAAATAACCCCAAGGGCGACACCCCCTAATTAGCCCGGGCGAAAGGCCCAGTCTTTCG
ACTGAGCCTTTCGTTTTATTTGATGCCTGGCAGTTCCCTACTCTCGCATGGGGAGTCCCCACACTACCAT
CGGCGCTACGGCGTTTCACTTCTGAGTTCGGCATGGGGTCAGGTGGGACCACCGCGCTACTGCCGCCAGG
CAAACAAGGGGTGTTATGAGCCATATTCAGGTATAAATGGGCTCGCGATAATGTTCAGAATTGGTTAATT
GGTTGTAACACTGACCCCTATTTGTTTATTTTTCTAAATACATTCAAATATGTATCCGCTCATGAGACAA
TAACCCTGATAAATGCTTCAATAATATTGAAAAAGGAAGAATATGAGCCATATTCAACGGGAAACGTCGA
GGCCGCGATTAAATTCCAACATGGATGCTGATTTATATGGGTATAAATGGGCTCGCGATAATGTCGGGCA
ATCAGGTGCGACAATCTATCGCTTGTATGGGAAGCCCGATGCGCCAGAGTTGTTTCTGAAACATGGCAAA
GGTAGCGTTGCCAATGATGTTACAGATGAGATGGTCAGACTAAACTGGCTGACGGAATTTATGCCACTTC
CGACCATCAAGCATTTTATCCGTACTCCTGATGATGCATGGTTACTCACCACTGCGATCCCCGGAAAAAC
AGCGTTCCAGGTATTAGAAGAATATCCTGATTCAGGTGAAAATATTGTTGATGCGCTGGCAGTGTTCCTG
CGCCGGTTGCACTCGATTCCTGTTTGTAATTGTCCTTTTAACAGCGATCGCGTATTTCGCCTCGCTCAG
