>Addgene plasmid #58534 | p006kanGFP | addgene partial sequence | sequence record 97893 | GFPfusionREV 5'-CTCCACTGACAGAAAATTTG-3'
CTAATTCAACAAGAATTGGGACAACTCTAGTGAAAAGTTCTTCTCCTTTACTCATTTTTTACCTCCTTAA
AAGTTAAACAAAATTATTTCTAGAGGGAAACCGTTGTGGAATTGTGAGCGCTCACAATTCCACATATTAT
AATTGTTATCCGCTCACAAAGCAAATAAATTTTTCATGATTTCACTGTGCATGAAGCTCGTAATTGTTAT
CCGCTCACAATTAAGGGCGACACAAAATTTATTCTAAATGCATAATAAATACTGATAACATCTTATAGTT
TGTATTATATTTTGTATTATCGTTGACATGTATAATTTTGATATCAAAAACTGATTTTCCCTTTATTATT
TTCGAGATTTATTTTCTTAATTCTCTTTAACAAACTAGAAATATTGTATATACAAAAAATCATAAATAAT
AGATGAATAGTTTAATTATAGGTGTTCATCAATCGAAAAAGCAACGTATCTTATTTAAAGTGCGTTGCTT
TTTTCTCATTTATAAGGTTAAATAATTCTCATATATCAAGCAAAGTGACAGGCGCCCTTAAATATTCTGA
CAAATGCTCTTTCCCTAAACTCCCCCCATAAAAAAACCCGCCGAAGCGGGTTTTTACGTTATTTGCGGAT
TAACGATTACTCGTTATCAGAACCGCCCAGGGGGCCCGAGCTTAAGACTGGCCGTCGTTTTACAACACAG
AAAGAGTTTGTAGAAACGCAAAAAGGCCATCCGTCAGGGGCCTTCTGCTTAGTTTGATGCCTGGCAGTTC
CCTACTCTCGCCTTCCGCTTCCTCGCTC
